Addgene plasmid #101628: pDONR221-FOXQ1
Purpose: Donor Vector containing FOXQ1 transcription factor, part of the Human TFome Collection
Depositing lab: George Church. Depositing organization: Harvard Medical School. Publication: A comprehensive library of human transcription factors for cell fate engineering. Ng AHM, Khoshakhlagh P, Rojo Arias JE, Pasquini G, Wang K, Swiersy A, Shipman SL, Appleton E, Kiaee K, Kohman RE, Vernet A, Dysart M, Leeper K, Saylor W, Huang JY, Graveline A, Taipale J, Hill DE, Vidal M, Melero-Martin JM, Busskamp V, Church GM. Nat Biotechnol. 2021 Apr;39(4):510-519. doi: 10.1038/s41587-020-0742-6. Epub 2020 Nov 30. PubMed 33257861.
Backbone
  Vector backbone: pDONR221
  Backbone manufacturer: Invitrogen
  Vector type: Gateway shuttling vector
Growth in bacteria
  Bacterial resistance: Kanamycin, 50 μg/mL
  Growth temperature: 37°C
  Growth strain: DH5alpha
  Copy number: High Copy
Gene/Insert
  Gene/Insert name: FOXQ1 (alt name: Q9C009 (Uniprot ID))
  Species: H. sapiens (human)
  Mutation: Last nucleotide of stop codon removed to allow for Gateway C-terminal fusions
  Entrez Gene: FOXQ1 (a.k.a. HFH1)
  Cloning method: Gateway Cloning
  Sequencing primers: 5′ M13F(-21); 3′ M13R
Terms and licenses: Academic/Nonprofit Terms; Industry Terms: Not Available to Industry
Depositor comments: Harvard generated by gene synthesis
How to cite: pDONR221-FOXQ1 was a gift from George Church (Addgene plasmid # 101628 ; http://n2t.net/addgene:101628 ; RRID:Addgene_101628)
