[The description below was written by a language model from this plasmid's Addgene catalogue record and pLannotate feature annotations shown in this document.]
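Description:
pDONR221-FOXQ1 is a Gateway entry clone built on the Invitrogen pDONR221 backbone, carrying the human forkhead-box transcription factor FOXQ1 (also known as HFH1) as part of the Human TFome Collection of transcription factor open reading frames. It is a bacterial shuttling plasmid of about 3.75 kb, maintained in E. coli at high copy through a ColE1/pUC-type origin and selected with kanamycin via an aminoglycoside phosphotransferase (KanR) gene. The record states that the insert was produced by gene synthesis.

The roughly 1.2 kb FOXQ1 coding sequence sits between two attL recombination sites, which are the substrates for the LR Clonase reaction that transfers an insert into attR-containing destination vectors. The automated annotation labels the downstream site attL2 and the upstream one attL3; a pDONR221-derived entry clone would normally carry attL1 upstream, so this label may be an annotation call between closely related attL variants rather than a true difference. The last nucleotide of the stop codon has been removed, so the ORF reads through attL2 after recombination and can be fused in frame to C-terminal tags or reporters supplied by the destination vector. No eukaryotic promoter is present, so expression depends entirely on the destination vector. The rrnB T1 and T2 terminators upstream of the cassette insulate the insert from read-through transcription in bacteria, a T7 promoter lies just outside attL2, and the short lacI and lacZα fragments are backbone remnants. M13 primer sites flank the cassette for sequence verification.

The plasmid serves as a source clone for moving FOXQ1 into expression vectors, for example for the transcription factor overexpression and cell fate engineering screens for which the collection was assembled.
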