Features (pLannotate 1.2.2; 10 found; start..end, strand, type, name):
      1..1209    +  CDS            FOXQ1: FOXQ1_HUMAN - Also known as HFH1. Experimental evidence at transcript level: Swiss-Prot protein existence level 2. Plays a role in hair follicle differentiation. From Homo sapiens (Human).
   1209..1307    -  protein_bind   attL2: mutant version of attL; recombination site for the Gateway® LR reaction LR Clonase™
   1325..1343    -  promoter       T7 promoter: promoter for bacteriophage T7 RNA polymerase
   1477..2286    +  CDS            KanR: aminoglycoside phosphotransferase; aph(3')-Ia; confers resistance to kanamycin in bacteria or G418 (Geneticin®) in eukaryotes
   2433..3021    +  rep_origin     ori: high-copy-number ColE1/pMB1/pBR322/pUC origin of replication
   3204..3296    +  CDS            lacI (fragment): lac repressor; lacI; The lac repressor binds to the lac operator to inhibit transcription in E. coli. This inhibition can be relieved by adding lactose or isopropyl-β-D-thiogalactopyranoside (IPTG).
   3351..3378    -  terminator     rrnB T2 terminator: transcription terminator T2 from the E. coli rrnB gene
   3510..3553    +  terminator     rrnB T1 terminator: Escherichia coli rrnB; transcription terminator T1 from the E. coli rrnB gene
   3600..3636    -  CDS            lacZα (fragment): LacZα fragment of β-galactosidase; lacZ fragment
   3653..3748    +  protein_bind   attL3: mutant version of attL; recombination site for the Gateway® LR reaction LR Clonase™
>Addgene plasmid #101628 | pDONR221-FOXQ1 | addgene full sequence | sequence record 368898 | Addgene NGS Result
ATGAAATTAGAAGTTTTTGTGCCCAGAGCGGCCCATGGTGATAAACAAGGCAGTGACCTAGAAGGGGCTG
GTGGAAGTGATGCCCCATCACCCCTCAGTGCAGCTGGTGATGATTCCCTTGGGAGTGATGGAGACTGTGC
AGCAAACAGCCCTGCGGCAGGAGGTGGAGCAAGAGACACCCAAGGAGATGGTGAACAATCAGCTGGAGGT
GGCCCTGGTGCAGAAGAAGCAATACCGGCTGCGGCTGCAGCTGCTGTTGTAGCTGAAGGTGCTGAAGCTG
GGGCTGCTGGACCTGGAGCTGGTGGTGCTGGATCTGGTGAAGGGGCGAGATCAAAGCCATACACGAGAAG
GCCAAAACCGCCATATTCATATATTGCCCTAATTGCAATGGCAATAAGAGACAGTGCTGGTGGGAGATTG
ACTTTAGCAGAGATAAATGAATACCTAATGGGAAAATTCCCTTTTTTCAGAGGTTCATACACTGGGTGGA
GAAATTCTGTCAGACATAACCTCAGCCTAAATGACTGTTTTGTAAAAGTCCTAAGGGACCCCAGCAGGCC
CTGGGGAAAAGATAATTACTGGATGCTAAACCCAAATTCAGAATATACTTTTGCAGATGGTGTTTTCAGG
AGGAGGAGAAAAAGATTGAGCCACAGAGCACCTGTACCGGCACCTGGTTTAAGACCTGAAGAGGCACCAG
GTTTACCTGCTGCCCCACCCCCTGCGCCTGCAGCACCAGCTTCCCCAAGAATGAGATCGCCTGCAAGACA
AGAAGAGAGAGCTTCGCCGGCTGGGAAATTTTCTTCAAGTTTTGCAATTGACAGTATCCTCAGAAAGCCT
TTCAGATCAAGAAGATTAAGAGATACAGCGCCTGGTACAACTTTACAATGGGGAGCTGCACCATGCCCCC
CCCTACCTGCTTTCCCTGCCCTTTTGCCGGCAGCCCCGTGCAGAGCCCTTTTACCTTTATGTGCATATGG
GGCTGGAGAACCGGCAAGATTAGGAGCCAGAGAAGCTGAAGTGCCACCAACTGCGCCCCCCCTCCTTTTA
GCCCCTTTACCAGCGGCGGCCCCAGCAAAACCTTTAAGAGGACCAGCAGCAGGAGGGGCCCATTTATACT
GCCCCCTCAGATTACCTGCAGCTTTACAGGCAGCCAGTGTGAGAAGACCTGGGCCCCACCTACCATACCC
TGTAGAAACCCTTTTGGCCCCAACTTTCTTGTACAAAGTTGGCATTATAAGAAAGCATTGCTTATCAATT
TGTTGCAACGAACAGGTCACTATCAGTCAAAATAAAATCATTATTTGCCATCCAGCTGATATCCCCTATA
GTGAGTCGTATTACATGGTCATAGCTGTTTCCTGGCAGCTCTGGCCCGTGTCTCAAAATCTCTGATGTTA
CATTGCACAAGATAAAAATATATCATCATGAACAATAAAACTGTCTGCTTACATAAACAGTAATACAAGG
GGTGTTATGAGCCATATTCAACGGGAAACGTCGAGGCCGCGATTAAATTCCAACATGGATGCTGATTTAT
ATGGGTATAAATGGGCTCGCGATAATGTCGGGCAATCAGGTGCGACAATCTATCGCTTGTATGGGAAGCC
CGATGCGCCAGAGTTGTTTCTGAAACATGGCAAAGGTAGCGTTGCCAATGATGTTACAGATGAGATGGTC
AGACTAAACTGGCTGACGGAATTTATGCCTCTTCCGACCATCAAGCATTTTATCCGTACTCCTGATGATG
CATGGTTACTCACCACTGCGATCCCCGGAAAAACAGCATTCCAGGTATTAGAAGAATATCCTGATTCAGG
TGAAAATATTGTTGATGCGCTGGCAGTGTTCCTGCGCCGGTTGCATTCGATTCCTGTTTGTAATTGTCCT
TTTAACAGCGATCGCGTATTTCGTCTCGCTCAGGCGCAATCACGAATGAATAACGGTTTGGTTGATGCGA
GTGATTTTGATGACGAGCGTAATGGCTGGCCTGTTGAACAAGTCTGGAAAGAAATGCATAAACTTTTGCC
ATTCTCACCGGATTCAGTCGTCACTCATGGTGATTTCTCACTTGATAACCTTATTTTTGACGAGGGGAAA
TTAATAGGTTGTATTGATGTTGGACGAGTCGGAATCGCAGACCGATACCAGGATCTTGCCATCCTATGGA
ACTGCCTCGGTGAGTTTTCTCCTTCATTACAGAAACGGCTTTTTCAAAAATATGGTATTGATAATCCTGA
TATGAATAAATTGCAGTTTCATTTGATGCTCGATGAGTTTTTCTAATCAGAATTGGTTAATTGGTTGTAA
CACTGGCAGAGCATTACGCTGACTTGACGGGACGGCGCAAGCTCATGACCAAAATCCCTTAACGTGAGTT
ACGCGTCGTTCCACTGAGCGTCAGACCCCGTAGAAAAGATCAAAGGATCTTCTTGAGATCCTTTTTTTCT
GCGCGTAATCTGCTGCTTGCAAACAAAAAAACCACCGCTACCAGCGGTGGTTTGTTTGCCGGATCAAGAG
CTACCAACTCTTTTTCCGAAGGTAACTGGCTTCAGCAGAGCGCAGATACCAAATACTGTTCTTCTAGTGT
AGCCGTAGTTAGGCCACCACTTCAAGAACTCTGTAGCACCGCCTACATACCTCGCTCTGCTAATCCTGTT
ACCAGTGGCTGCTGCCAGTGGCGATAAGTCGTGTCTTACCGGGTTGGACTCAAGACGATAGTTACCGGAT
AAGGCGCAGCGGTCGGGCTGAACGGGGGGTTCGTGCACACAGCCCAGCTTGGAGCGAACGACCTACACCG
AACTGAGATACCTACAGCGTGAGCTATGAGAAAGCGCCACGCTTCCCGAAGGGAGAAAGGCGGACAGGTA
TCCGGTAAGCGGCAGGGTCGGAACAGGAGAGCGCACGAGGGAGCTTCCAGGGGGAAACGCCTGGTATCTT
TATAGTCCTGTCGGGTTTCGCCACCTCTGACTTGAGCGTCGATTTTTGTGATGCTCGTCAGGGGGGCGGA
GCCTATGGAAAAACGCCAGCAACGCGGCCTTTTTACGGTTCCTGGCCTTTTGCTGGCCTTTTGCTCACAT
GTTCTTTCCTGCGTTATCCCCTGATTCTGTGGATAACCGTATTACCGCCTTTGAGTGAGCTGATACCGCT
CGCCGCAGCCGAACGACCGAGCGCAGCGAGTCAGTGAGCGAGGAAGCGGAAGAGCGCCCAATACGCAAAC
CGCCTCTCCCCGCGCGTTGGCCGATTCATTAATGCAGCTGGCACGACAGGTTTCCCGACTGGAAAGCGGG
CAGTGAGCGCAACGCAATTAATACGCGTACCGCTAGCCAGGAAGAGTTTGTAGAAACGCAAAAAGGCCAT
CCGTCAGGATGGCCTTCTGCTTAGTTTGATGCCTGGCAGTTTATGGCGGGCGTCCTGCCCGCCACCCTCC
GGGCCGTTGCTTCACAACGTTCAAATCCGCTCCCGGCGGATTTGTCCTACTCAGGAGAGCGTTCACCGAC
AAACAACAGATAAAACGAAAGGCCCAGTCTTCCGACTGAGCCTTTCGTTTTATTTGATGCCTGGCAGTTC
CCTACTCTCGCGTTAACGCTAGCATGGATGTTTTCCCAGTCACGACGTTGTAAAACGACGGCCAGTCTTA
AGCTCGGGCCCCAAATAATGATTTTATTTTGACTGATAGTGACCTGTTCGTTGCAACAAATTGATGAGCA
ATGCTTTTTTATAATGCCAACTTTGTACAAAAAAGTTGGC
