>Addgene plasmid #101628 | pDONR221-FOXQ1 | depositor partial sequence | sequence record 191718 | insert
ATGAAATTAGAAGTTTTTGTGCCCAGAGCGGCCCATGGTGATAAACAAGGCAGTGACCTAGAAGGGGCTG
GTGGAAGTGATGCCCCATCACCCCTCAGTGCAGCTGGTGATGATTCCCTTGGGAGTGATGGAGACTGTGC
AGCAAACAGCCCTGCGGCAGGAGGTGGAGCAAGAGACACCCAAGGAGATGGTGAACAATCAGCTGGAGGT
GGCCCTGGTGCAGAAGAAGCAATACCGGCTGCGGCTGCAGCTGCTGTTGTAGCTGAAGGTGCTGAAGCTG
GGGCTGCTGGACCTGGAGCTGGTGGTGCTGGATCTGGTGAAGGGGCGAGATCAAAGCCATACACGAGAAG
GCCAAAACCGCCATATTCATATATTGCCCTAATTGCAATGGCAATAAGAGACAGTGCTGGTGGGAGATTG
ACTTTAGCAGAGATAAATGAATACCTAATGGGAAAATTCCCTTTTTTCAGAGGTTCATACACTGGGTGGA
GAAATTCTGTCAGACATAACCTCAGCCTAAATGACTGTTTTGTAAAAGTCCTAAGGGACCCCAGCAGGCC
CTGGGGAAAAGATAATTACTGGATGCTAAACCCAAATTCAGAATATACTTTTGCAGATGGTGTTTTCAGG
AGGAGGAGAAAAAGATTGAGCCACAGAGCACCTGTACCGGCACCTGGTTTAAGACCTGAAGAGGCACCAG
GTTTACCTGCTGCCCCACCCCCTGCGCCTGCAGCACCAGCTTCCCCAAGAATGAGATCGCCTGCAAGACA
AGAAGAGAGAGCTTCGCCGGCTGGGAAATTTTCTTCAAGTTTTGCAATTGACAGTATCCTCAGAAAGCCT
TTCAGATCAAGAAGATTAAGAGATACAGCGCCTGGTACAACTTTACAATGGGGAGCTGCACCATGCCCCC
CCCTACCTGCTTTCCCTGCCCTTTTGCCGGCAGCCCCGTGCAGAGCCCTTTTACCTTTATGTGCATATGG
GGCTGGAGAACCGGCAAGATTAGGAGCCAGAGAAGCTGAAGTGCCACCAACTGCGCCCCCCCTCCTTTTA
GCCCCTTTACCAGCGGCGGCCCCAGCAAAACCTTTAAGAGGACCAGCAGCAGGAGGGGCCCATTTATACT
GCCCCCTCAGATTACCTGCAGCTTTACAGGCAGCCAGTGTGAGAAGACCTGGGCCCCACCTACCATACCC
TGTAGAAACCCTTTTGGC
